Addgene plasmid #38987: CAMK2D
Purpose: Bacterial expression for structure determination; may not be full ORF
Depositing lab: Nicola Burgess-Brown. Depositing organization: University of Oxford.
Backbone
  Vector backbone: pNIC28-Bsa4
  Backbone manufacturer: SGC
  Vector type: Bacterial Expression
Growth in bacteria
  Bacterial resistance: Kanamycin, 50 μg/mL
  Growth temperature: 37°C
  Growth strain: Mach1
  Copy number: Low Copy
Gene/Insert
  Gene/Insert name: CAMK2D (alt names: calcium/calmodulin-dependent protein kinase (CaM kinase) II delta [isoform 1; tv2]; PDB:2W2C)
  Species: H. sapiens (human)
  Insert size (bp): 513
  Entrez Gene: CAMK2D (a.k.a. CAMKD)
  Tag / fusion protein: His Tev (N terminal on insert)
  Cloning method: Ligation Independent Cloning
  Sequencing primers: 5′ T7; 3′ T7-term
Terms and licenses: Academic/Nonprofit Terms; Industry Terms: Not Available to Industry
How to cite: CAMK2D was a gift from Nicola Burgess-Brown (Addgene plasmid # 38987 ; http://n2t.net/addgene:38987 ; RRID:Addgene_38987)
