[The description below was written by a language model from this plasmid's Addgene catalogue record.]
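Description:
CAMK2D is a bacterial expression plasmid built on the pNIC28-Bsa4 backbone from the SGC, a vector designed for ligation-independent cloning of protein fragments intended for recombinant production in E. coli. The plasmid is selected with kanamycin and is recorded as low copy. The record gives no feature table, so the origin of replication and the promoter are not explicitly stated. However, the listed sequencing primers (T7 forward and T7 terminator reverse) indicate that the insert sits between T7 promoter and terminator regions, which would imply expression in a host supplying T7 RNA polymerase. The Mach1 strain named in the record is a cloning and propagation host rather than an expression strain.

The insert is a 513 bp segment of human CAMK2D, which encodes the delta isoform of calcium/calmodulin-dependent protein kinase II (annotated as isoform 1, transcript variant 2). At this size it encodes only a portion of the protein, consistent with the depositor's note that the construct may not carry the full open reading frame. The record does not say which domain or residue range is included, though it links the construct to a deposited crystal structure. The fragment is fused at its N-terminus to a His tag followed by a TEV protease site, which allows capture by immobilised metal affinity chromatography and subsequent removal of the tag by TEV cleavage. The stated purpose is bacterial expression for structure determination, so the plasmid is suited to producing purified CaMKII delta fragment for crystallography and related biophysical or biochemical work.
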