>Addgene plasmid #38987 | CAMK2D | depositor partial sequence | sequence record 49045 | CAMK2D sequence 513 bps
ATGCACCATCATCATCATCATTCTTCTGGTGTAGATCTGGGTACCGAGAACCTGTACTTCCAATCCATGT
CAAATACAACAATTGAGGATGAAGATGTGAAAGCACGAAAGCAAGAGATTATCAAAGTCACTGAACAACT
GATCGAAGCTATCAACAATGGGGACTTTGAAGCCTACACAAAAATCTGTGACCCAGGCCTTACTGCTTTT
GAACCTGAAGCTTTGGGTAATTTAGTGGAAGGGATGGATTTTCACCGATTCTACTTTGAAAATGCTTTGT
CCAAAAGCAATAAACCAATCCACACTATTATTCTAAACCCTCATGTACATCTGGTAGGGGATGATGCCGC
CTGCATAGCATATATTAGGCTCACACAGTACATGGATGGCAGTGGAATGCCAAAGACAATGCAGTCAGAA
GAGACTCGTGTGTGGCACCGCCGGGATGGAAAGTGGCAGAATGTTCATTTTCATCGCTCGGGGTCACCAA
CAGTATGACAGTAAAGGTGGATA
