>Addgene plasmid #38987 | CAMK2D | addgene partial sequence | sequence record 52871 | T7 5'-TAATACGACTCACTATAGGG-3'
TTTAAGAAGGAGATATACATATGCACCATCATCATCATCATTCTTCTGGTGTAGATCTGGGTACCGAGAA
CCTGTACTTCCAATCCATGTCAAATACAACAATTGAGGATGAAGATGTGAAAGCACGAAAGCAAGAGATT
ATCAAAGTCACTGAACAACTGATCGAAGCTATCAACAATGGGGACTTTGAAGCCTACACAAAAATCTGTG
ACCCAGGCCTTACTGCTTTTGAACCTGAAGCTTTGGGTAATTTAGTGGAAGGGATGGATTTTCACCGATT
CTACTTTGAAAATGCTTTGTCCAAAAGCAATAAACCAATCCACACTATTATTCTAAACCCTCATGTACAT
CTGGTAGGGGATGATGCCGCCTGCATAGCATATATTAGGCTCACACAGTACATGGATGGCAGTGGAATGC
CAAAGACAATGCAGTCAGAAGAGACTCGTGTGTGGCACCGCCGGGATGGAAAGTGGCAGAATGTTCATTT
TCATCGCTCGGGGTCACCAACAGTATGACAGTAAAGGTGGATACGGATCCGAATTCGAGCTCCGTCGACA
AGCTTGCGGCCGCACTCGAGCACCACCACCACCACCACTGAGATCCGGCTGCTAACAAAGCCCGAAAGGA
AGCTGAGTTGGCTGCTGCCACCGCTGA
